>Addgene plasmid #225329 | pXD80RFP-pXD68Kan2-RFP | addgene full sequence | sequence record 463805 | Addgene NGS Result
GGCGGGCTGGCCGGCCTTCTAAAACAATTCATCCAGTAAAATATAATATTTTATTTTCTCCCAATCAGGC
TTGATCCCCAGTAAGTCAAAAAATAGCTCGACATACTGTTCTTCCCCGATATCCTCCCTGATCGACCGGA
CGCAGAAGGCAATGTCATACCACTTGTCCGCCCTGCCGCTTCTCCCAAGATCAATAAAGCCACTTACTTT
GCCATCTTTCACAAAGATGTTGCTGTCTCCCAGGTCGCCGTGGGAAAAGACAAGTTCCTCTTCGGGCTTT
TCCGTCTTTAAAAAATCATACAGCTCGCGCGGATCTTTAAATGGAGTGTCTTCTTCCCAGTTTTCGCAAT
CCACATCGGCCAGATCGTTATTCAGTAAGTAATCCAATTCGGCTAAGCGGCTGTCTAAGCTATTCGTATA
GGGACAATCCGATATGTCGATGGAGTGAAAGAGCCTGATGCACTCCGCATACAGCTCGATAATCTTTTCA
GGGCTTTGTTCATCTTCATACTCTTCCGAGCAAAGGACGCCATCGGCCTCACTCATGAGCAGATTGCTCC
AGCCATCATGCCGTTCAAAGTGCAGGACCTTTGGAACAGGCAGCTTTCCTTCCAGCCATAGCATCATGTC
CTTTTCCCGTTCCACATCATAGGTGGTCCCTTTATACCGGCTGTCCGTCATTTTTAAATATAGGTTTTCA
TTTTCTCCCACCAGCTTATATACCTTAGCAGGAGACATTCCTTCCGTATCTTTTACGCAGCGGTATTTTT
CGATCAGTTTTTTCAATTCCGGTGATATTCTCATTTTAGCCATGATGTTTAACTTTGTTTTAGGGCGACT
GCCCTGCTGCGTAACATCGTTGCTGCTCCATAACATCAAACATCGACCCACGGCGTAACGCGCTTGCTGC
TTGGATGCCCGAGGCATAGACTGTACCCCAAAAAAACAGTCATAACAAGCCATGAAAACCGCCACTGCGC
CGTTACCACCGCTGCGTTCGGTCAAGGTTCTGGACCAGTTGCGTGAGCGCATACGCTACTTGCATTACAG
CTTACGAACCGAACAGGCTTATGTCCACTGGGTTCGTGCCTTCATCCGTTTCCACGGTGTGCGTCACCCG
GCAACCTTGGGCAGCAGCGAAGTCGAGGCATTTCTGTCCTGGCTGGCGAACGAGCGCAAGGTTTCGGTCT
CCACGCATTCGAAACCGGTATCCCGCCGCCGCCGCCGGATACCGGTTTCGAATTGAGATTGCCACCTGAC
GTCTAAGAAACCATTATTATCATGACATTAACCTATAAAAATAGGCGTATCACGAGGCCCTTTCGTCTTC
AAGGCGAAAAAACCCCGCCGAAGCGGGGTTTTTTGCGAAATATAATGACCCTCTTGATAACCCAAGAGGG
CATTTTTTAGGAACGGTTATTTGATTATTAATCCGGCGGCAACTGAAACGATTCGGATCCTGTATTACTA
TTCTGAATTCGCGGCCGCTTCTAGATCTAGCGCTTGAATTTCGCGTACCGCTCTCGCGCAATTTCGAGTG
TCGAGTTCCTGACACGCTCAAAGCGTTCTTTGTCCTTCTGCCATAGGCTACGAACAGCAAGCCCACGCAC
CGAATTGAATATCAACCAAAGGATATCTTCTGCATCATCACGCGAAAGACCACGGCTCACCAGAACACCA
AGCCACATATCCTCGACGACAAACCGATTCCTCTCTACCGTGCGCTGAATACCCTCGCGTAACGCTGGGT
CCCGGTCGGCAGCCACAATCAAATCAAGGCTGATAGAGAAGTCATCGTCGAGGAAAAATTCGGCGGCGTC
GTCCAGCATTTGCTGGATGACGTCATCCTCTGGCTTCAATTTCGCTAATCGAGCCCGACTGCGTTCGGTG
ATCTGTTCGTAAAGCCATTCAAAAGTGGCAAGCAGAAGCTCAAGCTTTGTCGGGAAATGATGGCTCTGCG
CTCCTCTGGAGACACCAGCAGCACCGGGCACATCTGCGATCCGGAATCCCGCGTAACCTTTTTCCCGTAA
AACCCCCAGGGCCGCTGCAATCAACTTGCCCTGGGTCTCCATTGCGCGCTCTGCCTGTGTTCTTCTCTTT
GGACTCATGATCACCATTTTTTTTACTAAAGCTTGATCTGCAATTTGAATAATAACCACTCCTTTGTTTA
TCCACCGAACTAAGTTGGTGTTTTTTGAAGCTTGAATTAGATATTTAAAAGTATCATATCTAATATTATA
ACTAAATTTTCTAAAAAAAACATTGAAGGAACGGTTATTTGATTATTAATCCGGCTTTTTTATTATTTAG
GCAACTGAAACGATTCGGATCCTGTATTACTATTCTATTTTGTCAAAATAATTTTATTGACAACGTCTTA
TTAACGTTGATATAATTTAAATTTTATTTGACAAAAATGGGCTCGTGTTGTACAATAAATGTAGTAACAA
ACAGACAATCTGGTCTGTTTGTACGAGTGTTGCGGCCAACAAACAGACAATCTGGTCTGTTTGTATTATG
ATTAACTAATGTCACTCCCCGCATGGGGAGTGCGGGTTGAAATAGTCGCAGGTGCTACGCAAACCGCCTC
TCCCCGCGCGTTGGCCGATTCATTAATGCAGCTGGCACGACAGGTTTCCCGACTGGAAAGCGGGCAGTGA
GCGCAACGCAATTAATGTGAGTTAGCTCACTCATTAGGCACCCCAGGCTTTACACTTTATGCTTCCGGCT
CGTATGTTGTGTGGAATTGTGAGCGGATAACAATTTCACACATACTAGAGAAAGAGGAGAAATACTAGAT
GGCTTCCTCCGAAGACGTTATCAAAGAGTTCATGCGTTTCAAAGTTCGTATGGAAGGTTCCGTTAACGGT
CACGAGTTCGAAATCGAAGGTGAAGGTGAAGGTCGTCCGTACGAAGGTACCCAGACCGCTAAACTGAAAG
TTACCAAAGGTGGTCCGCTGCCGTTCGCTTGGGACATCCTGTCCCCGCAGTTCCAGTACGGTTCCAAAGC
TTACGTTAAACACCCGGCTGACATCCCGGACTACCTGAAACTGTCCTTCCCGGAAGGTTTCAAATGGGAA
CGTGTTATGAACTTCGAAGACGGTGGTGTTGTTACCGTTACCCAGGACTCCTCCCTGCAAGACGGTGAGT
TCATCTACAAAGTTAAACTGCGTGGTACCAACTTCCCGTCCGATGGTCCGGTTATGCAGAAAAAAACCAT
GGGTTGGGAAGCTTCCACCGAACGTATGTACCCGGAAGACGGTGCTCTGAAAGGTGAAATCAAAATGCGT
CTGAAACTGAAAGACGGTGGTCACTACGACGCTGAAGTTAAAACCACCTACATGGCTAAAAAACCGGTTC
AGCTGCCGGGTGCTTACAAAACCGACATCAAACTGGACATCACCTCCCACAACGAAGACTACACCATCGT
TGAACAGTACGAACGTGCTGAAGGTCGTCACTCCACCGGTGCTTAACACCTGCGACTGTCACTCCCCGCA
TGGGGAGTGCGGGTTGAAATACTAGTCGACTCACACTGGCTCACCTTCGGGTGGGCCTTTCTGCGTTTAT
ATACTAGAGAGAGAATATAAAAAGCCAGATTATTAATCCGGCTTTTTTATTATTTAATTCCTGTTATAAA
AAAAGGATCAATTTTGAACTCTCTCCCAAAGTTGATCCCTTAACGATCCCTGCAGGAGAAGGCCATCCTG
ACGGATGGCCTTTTTGAAGCTTTCTAGAATCGGGGGCCCCCGGGGGGATTCTAGAACAATGGAAGTCCTC
GTCTCGCCCTCGAATTAGCCCGCTTAATGAGCGGGCTTTTTTTGAATTAATTCTCGCGAGCTGGCACGAC
AGGTTTCCCGACTGGAAAGCGGGCAGTGAGCGCAACGCAATTAATGTAAGTTAGCGCGAATTGCAAGCTG
GCCGACGCGCTGGGCTACGTCTTGCTGGCGTTCGGGAGCAGAAGAGCATACATCTGGAAGCAAAGCCAGG
AAAGCGGCCTATGGAGCTGTGCGGCAGCGCTCAGTAGGCAATTTTTCAAAATATTGTTAAGCCTTTTCTG
AGCATGGTATTTTTCATGGTATTACCAATTAGCAGGAAAATAAGCCATTGAATATAAAAGATAAAAATGT
CTTGTTTACAATAGAGTGGGGGGGGTCAGCCTGCCGCCTTGGGCCGGGTGATGTCGTACTTGCCCGCCGC
GAACTCGGTTACCGTCCAGCCCAGCGCGACCAGCTCCGGCAACGCCTCGCGCACCCGCTGGCGGCGCTTG
CGCATGGTCGAACCACTGGCCTCTGACGGCCAGACATAGCCGCACAAGGTATCTATGGAAGCCTTGCCGG
TTTTGCCGGGGTCGATCCAGCCACACAGCCGCTGGTGCAGCAGGCGGGCGGTTTCGCTGTCCAGCGCCCG
CACCTCGTCCATGCTGATGCGCACATGCTGGCCGCCACCCATGACGGCCTGCGCGATCAAGGGGTTCAGG
GCCACGTACAGGCGCCCGTCCGCCTCGTCGCTGGCGTACTCCGACAGCAGCCGAAACCCCTGCCGCTTGC
GGCCATTCTGGGCGATGATGGATACCTTCCAAAGGCGCTCGATGCAGTCCTGTATGTGCTTGAGCGCCCC
ACCACTATCGACCTCTGCCCCGATTTCCTTTGCCAGCGCCCGATAGCTACCTTTGACCACCATGGCATCA
GCGGTGACGGCCTCCCACTTGGGTTCCAGGAACAGCCGGAGCTGCCGTCCGCCTTCGGTCTTGGGTTCCG
GGCCAAGCACTAGGCCATTAGGCCCAGCCATGGCCACCAGCCCTTGCAGGATGCGCAGATCATCAGCGCC
CAGCGGCTCCGGGCCGCTGAACTCGATCCGCTTGCCGTCGCCGTAGTCATACGTCACGTCCAGCTTGCTG
CGCTTGCGCTCGCCCCGCTTGAGGGCACGGAACAGGCCGGGGGCCAGACAGTGCGCCGGGTCGTGTCGGA
CGTGGCTGAGGCTGTGCTTGTTCTTAGGCTTCACCACGGGGCACCCCCTTGCTCTTGCGCTGCCTCTCCA
GCACGGCGGGCTTGAGCACCCCGCCGTCATGCCGCCTGAACCACCGATCAGCGAACGGTGCGCCATAGTT
GGCCTTGCTCACACCGAAGCGGACGAAGAACCGGCGCTGGTCGTCGTCCACACCCCATTCCTCGGCCTCG
GCGCTGGTCATGCTCGACAGGTAGGACTGCCAGCGGATGTTATCGACCAGTACCGAGCTGCCCCGGCTGG
CCTGCTGCTGGTCGCCTGCGCCCATCATGGCCGCGCCCTTGCTGGCATGGTGCAGGAACACGATAGAGCA
CCCGGTATCGGCGGCGATGGCCTCCATGCGACCGATGACCTGGGCCATGGGGCCGCTGGCGTTTTCTTCC
TCGATGTGGAACCGGCGCAGCGTGTCCAGCACCATCAGGCGGCGGCCCTCGGCGGCGCGCTTGAGGCCGT
CGAACCACTCCGGGGCCATGATGTTGGGCAGGCTGCCGATCAGCGGCTGGATCAGCAGGCCGTCAGCCAC
GGCTTGCCGTTCCTCGGCGCTGAGGTGCGCCCCAAGGGCGTGCAGGCGGTGATGAATGGCGGTGGGCGGG
TCTTCGGCGGGCAGGTAGATCACCGGGCCGGTGGGCAGTTCGCCCACCTCCAGCAGATCCGGCCCGCCTG
CAATCTGTGCGGCCAGTTGCAGGGCCAGCATGGATTTACCGGCACCACCGGGCGACACCAGCGCCCCGAC
CGTACCGGCCACCATGTTGGGCAAAACGTAGTCCAGCGGTGGCGGCGCTGCTGCGAACGCCTCCAGAATA
TTGATAGGCTTATGGGTAGCCATTGATTGCCTCCTTTGCAGGCAGTTGGTGGTTAGGCGCTGGCGGGGTC
ACTACCCCCGCCCTGCGCCGCTCTGAGTTCTTCCAGGCACTCGCGCAGCGCCTCGTATTCGTCGTCGGTC
AGCCAGAACTTGCGCTGACGCATCCCTTTGGCCTTCATGCGCTCGGCATATCGCGCTTGGCGTACAGCGT
CAGGGCTGGCCAGCAGGTCGCCGGTCTGCTTGTCCTTTTGGTCTTTCATATCAGTCACCGAGAAACTTGC
CGGGGCCGAAAGGCTTGTCTTCGCGGAACAAGGACAAGGTGCAGCCGTCAAGGTTAAGGCTGGCCATATC
AGCGACTGAAAAGCGGCCAGCCTCGGCCTTGTTTGACGTATAACCAAAGCCACCGGGCAACCAATAGCCC
TTGTCACTTTTGATCAGGTAGACCGACCCTGAAGCGCTTTTTTCGTATTCCATAAAACCCCCTTCTGTGC
GTGAGTACTCATAGTATAACAGGCGTGAGTACCAACGCAAGCACTACATGCTGAAATCTGGCCCGCCCCT
GTCCATGCCTCGCTGGCGGGGTGCCGGTGCCCGTGCCAGCTCGGCCCGCGCAAGCTGGACGCTGGGCAGA
CCCATGACCTTGCTGACGGTGCGCTCGATGTAATCCGCTTCGTGGCCGGGCTTGCGCTCTGCCAGCGCTG
GGCTGGCCTCGGCCATGGCCTTGCCGATTTCCTCGGCACTGCGGCCCCGGCTGGCCAGCTTCTGCGCGGC
GATAAAGTCGCACTTGCTGAGGTCATCACCGAAGCGCTTGACCAGCCCGGCCATCTCGCTGCGGTACTCG
TCCAGCGCCGTGCGCCGGTGGCGGCTAAGCTGCCGCTCGGACAGTTCGAGGCTGGCCAGCCTGCGGGCCT
TCTCCTGCTGCCGCTGGGCCTGCTCGATCTGCTGGCCAGCCTGCTGCACCAGCGCCGGGCCAGCGGTGGC
GGTCTTGCCCTTGGATTCACGCAGCAGCACCCACGGCTGATAACCGGCGCGGGTGGTGTGCTTGTCCTTG
CGGTTGGTGAAGCCCGCCAAGCGGCCATAGTGGCGGCTGTCGGCGCTGGCCGGGTCGGCGTCGTACTCGC
TGGCCAGCGTCCGGGCAATCTGCCCCCGAAGTTCACCGCCTGCGGCGTCGGCCACCTTGACCCATGCCTG
ATAGTTCTTCGGGCTGGTTTCCACTACCAGGGCAGGCTCCCGGCCCTCGGCTTTCATGTCATCCAGGTCA
AACTCGCTGAGGTCGTCCACCAGCACCAGACCATGCCGCTCCTGCTCGGCGGGCCTGATATACACGTCAT
TGCCCTGGGCATTCATCCGCTTGAGCCATGGCGTGTTCTGGAGCACTTCGGCGGCTGACCATTCCCGGTT
CATCATCTGGCCGGTGGTGGCGTCCCTGACGCCGATATCGAAGCGCTCACAGCCCATGGCCTTGAGCTGT
CGGCCTATGGCCTGCAAAGTCCTGTCGTTCTTCATCGGGCCACCAAGCGCAGCCAGATCGAGCCGTCCTC
GGTTGTCAGTGGCGTCAGGTCGAGCAAGAGCAACGATGCGATCAGCAGCACCACCGTAGGCATCATGGAA
GCCAGCATCACGGTTAGCCATAGCTTCCAGTGCCACCCCCGCGACGCGCTCCGGGCGCTCTGCGCGGCGC
TGCTCACCTCGGCGGCTACCTCCCGCAACTCTTTGGCCAGCTCCACCCATGCCGCCCCTGTCTGGCGCTG
GGCTTTCAGCCACTCCGCCGCCTGCGCCTCGCTGGCCTGCTGGGTCTGGCTCATGACCTGCCGGGCTTCG
TCGGCCAGTGTCGCCATGCTCTGGGCCAGCGGTTCGATCTGCTCCGCTAACTCGTTGATGCCTCTGGATT
TCTTCACTCTGTCGATTGCGTTCATGGTCTATTGCCTCCCGGTATTCCTGTAAGTCGATGATCTGGGCGT
TGGCGGTGTCGATGTTCAGGGCCACGTCTGCCCGGTCGGTGCGGATGCCCCGGCCTTCCATCTCCACCAC
GTTCGGCCCCAGGTGAACACCGGGCAGGCGCTCGATGCCCTGCGCCTCAAGTGTTCTGTGGTCAATGCGG
GCGTCGTGGCCTGCCCGCTCTAATGCCCGGTTGGCATGGTCGGCCCATGCCTCGCGGGTCTGCTCAAGCC
ATGCCTTGGGCTTGAGCGCTTCGGTCTTCTGTGCCCCGCCCTTCTCCGGGGTCTTGCCGTTGTACCGCTT
GAACCACTGAGCGGCGGGCCGCTCGATGCCGTCATTGATCCGCTCGGAGATCATCAGGTGGCAGTGCGGG
TTCTCGCCGCCACCGGCATGGATGGCCAGCGTATACGGCAGGCGCTCGGCACCGGTCAGGTGCTGGGCGA
ACTCGGACGCCAGCGCCTTCTGCTGGTCGAGGGTCAGCTCGACCGGCAGGGCAAATTCGACCTCCTTGAA
CAGCCGCCCATTGGCGCGTTCATACAGGTCGGCAGCATCCCAGTAGTCGGCGGGCCGCTCGACGAACTCC
GGCATGTGCCCGGATTCGGCGTGCAAGACTTCATCCATGTCGCGGGCATACTTGCCTTCGCGCTGGATGA
AGTCGGCCTTGGCCCTGGCCGATTGGCCGCCCGACCTGCTGCCGGTTTTCGCCGTAAGGTGATAAATCGC
CATGCTGCCTCGCTGTTGCTTTTGCTTTTCGGCTCCATGCAATGGCCCTCGGAGAGCGCACCGCCCGAAG
GGTGGCCGTTAGGCCAGTTTCTCGAAGAGAAACCGGTAAGTGCGCCCTCCCCTACAAAGTAGGGTCGGGA
TTGCCGCCGCTGTGCCTCCATGATAGCCTACGAGACAGCACATTAACAATGGGGTGTCAAGATGGTTAAG
GGGAGCAACAAGGCGGCGGATCGGCTGGCCAAGCTCGAAGAACAACGAGCGCGAATCAATGCCGAAATTC
AGCGGGTGCGGGCAAGGGAACAGCAGCAAGAGCGCAAGAACGAAACAAGGCGCAAGGTGCTGGTGGGGGC
CATGATTTTGGCCAAGGTGAACAGCAGCGAGTGGCCGGAGGATCGGCTCATGGCGGCAATGGATGCGTAC
CTTGAACGCGACCACGACCGCGCCTTGTTCGGTCTGCCGCCACGCCAGAAGGATGAGCCGGGCTGAATGA
TCGACCGAGACAGGCCCTGCGGGGCTGCACACGCGCCCCCACCCTTCGGGTAGGGGGAAAGGCCGCTAAA
GCGGCTAAAAGCGCTCCAGCGTATTTCTGCGGGGTTTGGTGTGGGGTTTAGCGGGCTTTGCCCGCCTTTC
CCCCTGCCGCGCAGCGGTGGGGCGGTGTGTAGCCTAGCGCAGCGAATAGACCAGCTATCCGGCCTCTGGC
CGGGCATATTGGGCAAGGGCAGCAGCGCCCCACAAGGGCGCTGATAACCGCGCCTAGTGGATTATTCTTA
GATAATCATGGATGGATTTTTCCAACACCCCGCCAGCCCCCGCCCCTGCTGGGTTTGCAGGTTTGGGGGC
GTGACAGTTATTGCAGGGGTTCGTGACAGTTATTGCAGGGGGGCGTGACAGTTATTGCAGGGGTTCGTGA
CAGTTAGTACGGGAGTGACGGGCACTGGCTGGCAATGTCTAGCAACGGCAGGCATTTCGGCTGAGGGTAA
AAGAACTTTCCGCTAAGCGATAGACTGTATGTAAACACAGTATTGCAAGGACGCGGAACATGCCTCATGT
GGCGGCCCTCGCGAGAATTAATTCAGATAAAAAAAATCCTTAGCTTTCGCTAAGGATGATTTCTAGCGAT
GACCCTGCTGATTGGTTCGCTGACCGTAGACTGGTTGGCTTGGTTTCATCAGCCATCCGCTTGCCCTCAT
CTGTTACGCCGGCGGTAGCCGGCCAGCCTCGCAGAGCAGGATTCCCGTTGAGCACCGCCAGGTGCGAATA
AGGGACAGTGAAGAAGGAACACCCGCTCGCGGGTGGGCCTACTTCACCTATCCTGCCCGGCTGACGCCGT
TGGATACACCAAGGAAAGTCTACACGAACCCTTTGGCAAAATCCTGTATATCGTGCGACATCGCGCGCGC
GCGCGCGGATGCTAGCGGCGCGCCAAAAAAAAGCCCGCTCATTA
Features (pLannotate 1.2.2; 26 found; start..end, strand, type, name):
     19..813     -  CDS            KanR: aminoglycoside phosphotransferase; aphA-3; confers resistance to kanamycin
    820..876     -  CDS            GmR (fragment): gentamycin acetyltransferase; aacC1; confers resistance to gentamycin
   1052..1075    -  promoter       Pc promoter (fragment): intI1 (promoter lies within the coding sequence); class 1 integron promoter
   1055..1198    -  CDS            YPR2_ECOLX (fragment): Protein predicted: Swiss-Prot protein existence level 4. From Escherichia coli.
   1475..1494    +  misc_feature   BioBrick prefix: BioBrick prefix for parts that start with "ATG"
   1497..2108    -  CDS            CymR: cumate repressor (Mullick et al., 2006); cymR from Pseudomonas putida
   2446..2473    +  protein_bind   CuO: CymR-binding P2 operator sequence from the p-cmt operon of Pseudomonas putida (Mullick et al., 2006) CymR
   2488..2515    +  protein_bind   CuO: CymR-binding P2 operator sequence from the p-cmt operon of Pseudomonas putida (Mullick et al., 2006) CymR
   2576..2660    +  CDS            lacI (fragment): lac repressor; lacI; The lac repressor binds to the lac operator to inhibit transcription in E. coli. This inhibition can be relieved by adding lactose or isopropyl-β-D-thiogalactopyranoside (IPTG).
   2673..2694    +  protein_bind   CAP binding site: CAP binding activates transcription in the presence of cAMP. E. coli catabolite activator protein
   2709..2739    +  promoter       lac promoter: promoter for the E. coli lac operon
   2747..2763    +  protein_bind   lac operator: The lac repressor binds to the lac operator to inhibit transcription in E. coli. This inhibition can be relieved by adding lactose or isopropyl-β-D-thiogalactopyranoside (IPTG). lac repressor encoded by lacI
   2799..3473    +  CDS            mRFP1: mRFP1 is a basic (constitutively fluorescent) red fluorescent protein published in 2002, derived from Discosoma sp.. It is reported to be a somewhat slowly-maturing monomer with low acid sensitivity.
   3538..3565    +  terminator     T7Te terminator: phage T7 early transcription terminator
   3697..3724    +  terminator     rrnB T2 terminator: transcription terminator T2 from the E. coli rrnB gene
   3839..3879    +  CDS            lacI (fragment): lac repressor; lacI; The lac repressor binds to the lac operator to inhibit transcription in E. coli. This inhibition can be relieved by adding lactose or isopropyl-β-D-thiogalactopyranoside (IPTG).
   4156..5007    -  CDS            RSF1010 RepC (fragment): replication protein C of the broad-host-range plasmid RSF1010 (Scholz et al., 1989); repC
   4994..5833    -  CDS            RSF1010 RepA: replication protein A of the broad-host-range plasmid RSF1010 (Scholz et al., 1989); repA
   5825..5899    -  ncRNA          Plasmid R1162: Accession: RF00043 - R1162-like plasmid antisense RNA
   6347..8473    -  CDS            mobA: MOBA2_ECOLX - Also known as repB. Experimental evidence at protein level: Swiss-Prot protein existence level 1. Part of the relaxosome complex that is responsible for plasmid transfer during conjugation. Locally unwinds DNA and catalyzes the cleavage of one of the DNA strands at oriT. The cleaved strand is then transferred through the dedicated type IV secretion apparatus. MobA remains covalently linked at the 5' end of the strand, and once in the recipient cell, it probably catalyzes the rejoining of the two ends of the strand, re-forming the circular plasmid DNA. The primase activity of MobA
   8554..8641    -  oriT           RSF1010 oriT: origin of transfer of the broad-host-range plasmid RSF1010 (Scholz et al., 1989)
   8672..8953    +  CDS            mobC: MOBC_ECOLX - Protein predicted: Swiss-Prot protein existence level 4. This protein is essential to promote the specific transfer of the plasmid in the presence of conjugative plasmids. From Escherichia coli.
   8983..9377    +  rep_origin     RSF1010 oriV: replication origin of the broad-host-range plasmid RSF1010; requires the RSF1010 RepA/B/C proteins for replication (Scholz et al., 1989)
   9542..9583    -  terminator     bacterial terminator: putative bacterial transcription terminator
   9621..9646    -  CDS            traJ (fragment): oriT-recognizing protein; traJ
   9679..9788    -  oriT           oriT: incP origin of transfer
