[The description below was written by a language model from this plasmid's Addgene catalogue record and pLannotate feature annotations shown in this document.]
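Description:
pXD80RFP-pXD68Kan2-RFP is a 9.9 kb low-copy bacterial expression plasmid built on pXD68Kan2, an RSF1010-derived broad-host-range backbone. Replication depends on the RSF1010 oriV together with the plasmid-encoded replication proteins: RepA and RepC (the latter annotated as a fragment) are called directly, and the primase function (RepB) lies within the mobA reading frame. An R1162-like antisense RNA is also annotated. Because this replicon supplies its own initiation machinery, it can be maintained in many bacterial species besides E. coli. The plasmid is also mobilizable. It carries the RSF1010 oriT with mobA and mobC, and additionally an IncP-type oriT next to a traJ remnant, so it should be transferable by conjugation when a helper supplies the transfer apparatus. Selection is by kanamycin through an aphA-3 aminoglycoside phosphotransferase. Short leftovers of a gentamicin acetyltransferase gene and a class 1 integron Pc promoter sit beside it, apparently remnants of an earlier resistance cassette.

The payload is mRFP1, a monomeric red fluorescent protein derived from Discosoma. It sits downstream of a CAP binding site, lac promoter and lac operator, and is followed by T7Te and rrnB T2 terminators. Only small lacI fragments are annotated, so no intact lac repressor appears to be encoded. Upstream lies a cumate-responsive module consisting of a divergently oriented CymR repressor gene and two CuO operator copies. The promoter associated with these operators is not annotated, and the record does not say whether cumate control reaches mRFP1 in this arrangement. The record gives the purpose only as a broad-host-range, kanamycin-selectable plasmid encoding RFP. The associated publication concerns gut bacterial enzymes that metabolize dietary polyphenols.
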