Addgene plasmid #225329: pXD80RFP-pXD68Kan2-RFP
Purpose: RSF1010-based broad host-range plasmid engineered from pXD68Kan2 encoding RFP, kanamycin resistance
Depositing lab: Emily Balskus. Depositing organization: Harvard University. Publication: Enantiocomplementary Gut Bacterial Enzymes Metabolize Dietary Polyphenols. Dong X, Bae M, Le C, Aguilar Ramos MA, Balskus EP. J Am Chem Soc. 2025 Mar 5;147(9):7231-7244. doi: 10.1021/jacs.4c09892. Epub 2025 Feb 24. PubMed 39993729.
Backbone
  Vector backbone: pXD68Kan2
  Vector type: Bacterial Expression
Growth in bacteria
  Bacterial resistance: Kanamycin, 50 μg/mL
  Growth temperature: 37°C
  Growth strain: DH5alpha
  Copy number: Low Copy
Gene/Insert
  Gene/Insert name: RFP
Terms and licenses: Academic/Nonprofit Terms; Industry Terms: Not Available to Industry
How to cite: pXD80RFP-pXD68Kan2-RFP was a gift from Emily Balskus (Addgene plasmid # 225329 ; http://n2t.net/addgene:225329 ; RRID:Addgene_225329)
